>Addgene plasmid #58699 | pBluescript mouse ptc | addgene partial sequence | sequence record 92110 | T3 5'-GCAATTAACCCTCACTAAAGG-3'
GAGGTCGACGGTATCGATAAGCTTGATGGCCGCTCTAGATCAGTTGGAGCTGCTCCCCCACGGCCTCTCC
TCACATTCCACGTCCTGTAGCTCTATGACCTCCACCTTTGAGTCCCTCCTCTCACACCTGACATGAAAAG
GCACATGAGGATCCTCAAATACCCCGTGATCAGTCTCAGGGTAGCTCTCATAGCCTGGACAGGGCCCCCC
TCGGGGGTTGCGCCCAGGTCCAGGCGGGGGATGCACAGCAACAGTCACCGAAGCAGAAGCCGTCACAGTG
GTGATGGGCTGGCAGTAGCTGGGCACAGAGCTGCCCATGGCGGTGGACGTTGGGTTCCGAGGGTTGTGAG
AACGGGCCCCACGGGGCCCTGAGCGGTCCCTATTGCTAGGGCCAGAATGCCCTTCAGTAGAAATTTCAAA
AGCGTCTCTGCGCGGTCTGTAGGGGGGTGGCCGCAAGCCTTCTCTAGGGGGATCCCTTCGAGGCTGCTGG
CCTTGCCGTCCAGGGGACAAGGAGCCAGAGTCCAGGTGGGGCTGTTGCCGAGGGGTCAAGGGAGGCTGAT
GTCTGGAGTCCGGATGGACCACAGTGGACCGGGCAAAGACAGGGTTTTCTGTGGCTTCCACAATCACTTG
GTGGGCAGGGCCTCCGGCACCCTGCTGTGCTTCGTATTGCCTGAGCTCCTCACTGATGCCAGACACCGTG
GTCTGAGAGCTGTACTCCGAGTCGGAGGAATCAGACCCATTGTTCGTGTGACCAGGAGGCACGGCAAACC
GGACGACACTTGGAGGCGGCTCAGGCGAA
