>Addgene plasmid #58699 | pBluescript mouse ptc | addgene partial sequence | sequence record 93508 | T7 5'-TAATACGACTCACTATAGGG-3'
GAACTAGTGGATCCCCCGGGCTGCAGGAATTCGATGGCCGCTCTAGAGCCACCATGGCCTCGGCTGGTAA
CGCCGCCGGGGCCCTGGGCAGGCAGGCCGGCGGCGGGAGGCGCAGACGGACCGGGGGACCGCACCGCGCC
GCGCCGGACCGGGACTATCTGCACCGGCCCAGCTACTGCGACGCCGCCTTCGCTCTGGAGCAGATTTCCA
AGGGGAAGGCTACTGGCCGGAAAGCGCCGCTGTGGCTGAGAGCGAAGTTTCAGAGACTCTTATTTAAACT
GGGTTGTTACATTCAAAAGAACTGCGGCAAGTTTTTGGTTGTGGGTCTCCTCATATTTGGGGCCTTCGCT
GTGGGATTAAAGGCAGCTAATCTCGAGACCAACGTGGAGGAGCTGTGGGTGGAAGTTGGTGGACGAGTGA
GTCGAGAATTAAATTATACCCGTCAGAAGATAGGAGAAGAGGCTATGTTTAATCCTCAACTCATGATACA
GACTCCAAAAGAAGAAGGCGCTAATGTTCTGACCACAGAGGCTCTCCTGCAACACCTGGACTCAGCACTC
CAGGCCAGTCGTGTGCACGTCTACATGTATAACAGGCAATGGAAGTTGGAACATTTGTGCTACAAATCAG
GGGAACTTATCACGGAGACAGGTTACATGGATCAGATAATAGAATACCTTTACCCTTGCTTAATCATTAC
ACCTTTGGACTGCTTCTGGGAAGGGGCAAAGCTACAGTCCGGGACAGCATACCTCCTAGGTAAGCCTCCT
TTACGGTGGACAAACTTTGACC
