[The description below was written by a language model from this plasmid's Addgene catalogue record.]
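Description:
pBluescript mouse ptc is a bacterial cloning plasmid that carries the full-length mouse patched cDNA (ptc, now Ptch1, patched homolog 1) in the pBluescript II KS+ backbone. It is a general-purpose phagemid-type cloning vector rather than a mammalian expression construct. It is maintained at high copy number in standard E. coli cloning strains and selected with ampicillin. No feature table accompanies the record, so the origin and other backbone elements can only be inferred from the named parental vector. That vector normally supplies a pUC-type origin, an f1 origin, the bla resistance gene and a polylinker within lacZα, flanked by opposing T7 and T3 phage promoters.

The cDNA was inserted into the EcoRV site of the polylinker, and the site was destroyed at both junctions, so EcoRV cannot be used to excise the insert. The record lists T7 as the promoter, with T7 as the 5′ sequencing primer and T3 as the 3′ primer. This indicates that transcription from T7 yields the sense strand, while T3 would be expected to give antisense RNA. According to the depositor, the cDNA lacks both the 5′ and 3′ untranslated regions but has a Kozak consensus around the start codon, which favours efficient translation initiation in eukaryotic systems. No epitope tag, reporter or eukaryotic promoter is recorded.

Ptch1 encodes the multipass membrane receptor for Hedgehog ligands. The stated purpose is simply to provide the full-length mouse coding sequence. Plausible uses include serving as a source for subcloning into expression vectors or as a template for in vitro transcription, though the record does not specify these.
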