Addgene plasmid #58699: pBluescript mouse ptc
Purpose: full length mouse ptc cDNA
Depositing lab: Matthew Scott. Depositing organization: Stanford University.
Backbone
  Vector backbone: pBluescript II KS+
  Backbone manufacturer: Stratagene
  Vector type: cloning vector
Growth in bacteria
  Bacterial resistance: Ampicillin, 100 μg/mL
  Growth temperature: 37°C
  Growth strain: DH5alpha
  Copy number: High Copy
Gene/Insert
  Gene/Insert name: ptc (alt names: Ptch1; patched homolog 1)
  Species: M. musculus (mouse)
  Entrez Gene: Ptch1 (a.k.a. A230106A15Rik, Ptc, Ptc1, Ptch, mes, wig)
  Promoter: T7
  Cloning method: Restriction Enzyme; 5′ cloning site EcoRV (destroyed during cloning); 3′ cloning site EcoRV (destroyed during cloning)
  Sequencing primers: 5′ T7; 3′ T3
Terms and licenses: Academic/Nonprofit Terms; Industry Terms: Not Available to Industry
Depositor comments: This cDNA lacks a 5' and 3'UTR but has a Kozak consensus sequence for the ATG.
How to cite: pBluescript mouse ptc was a gift from Matthew Scott (Addgene plasmid # 58699 ; http://n2t.net/addgene:58699 ; RRID:Addgene_58699)
